>Addgene plasmid #110665 | pCHKU32.2-2.2 | addgene full sequence | sequence record 211438 | Addgene NGS Result
ATTTCAGATTGAGAGAATGAAAAAAAAAAAAAAAAAAAAGGCAGAGGAGAGCATAGAAATGGGGTTCACT
TTTTGGTAAAGCTATAGCATGCCTATCACATATAAATAGAGTGCCAGTAGCGACTTTTTTCACACTCGAA
ATACTCTTACTACTGCTCTCTTGTTGTTTTTATCACTTCTTGTTTCTTCTTGGTAAATAGAATATCAAGC
TACAAAAAGCATACAATCAACTATCAACTATTAACTATATCGTAATACACAATGAGTGGGGAGCGTAAAG
ATGTTGAGTTCAAAACTCTGGATGGCTTGACCCTGCGCGGCTGGTTGTTTCAGGGACCCAAGGGCGGTCC
TGCAGTAGTTGTCAATGGTGCATTTAACAGCCCAAAAGAGATCTTTGTAGCCAGCGTCGCCGAATGGTTC
GGGAAGAACGGCGTGACGGCTCTCGTTTACGACGCCCGCACGCTGGGCCAGAGCGATGGCCTGCCTCGAA
ACGACCTCGACCCGCAAAAGATGGCGGAGGACAACCACGACGCTGTCACTTTCCTGCAAGATGGGGGATG
GGTCGACCCAGACCGTATCGCCATCTGGGGCTTCTTCTATAGCTCCGGCATTGCGCTCGAGGCTGCTGCT
TTTGACAAGCGCGTCAAGGCGGTCATCGCACAAGGTCTGATGCCGGACTGGTGCCTCAACCCGCCGGACG
AGGCTGCCATAGTTGCGAGTGCGGTCGCAGATCGGGCTAGCCAGCTTCGTGGCAACCCGCCTCAGTACAT
CCCCCTTCTCAACGACAAGGGCGAGCACCTGATGCACTTCAAGTATCTGGCCGAGATGACCCCCGAGCAG
AAGCACCATCTCCCCGCCTGGGTCCACGGGGCCAAGAAAAACGCCCCGAGCTTCAACGACCACATGACGA
TCCAGAGCTTCTACCGCCATGCTAAGTGGAAGCCAATGAATCTCTTCGCGGCCGTCAACCCAACCCCGGT
CATGATTCTGACGCCTGAGGACGACGAGATCGTGCCGCCCGCATTCCAACGGCGCATTTTTGATAGCCTG
CAGTCGCCACAGAAGAGGTATGAGATTGTAAAGGGCAGAGGTCACATGAACTTTTTGAAGGATGTAAACT
TTGATGAGCTCTTGGGCGGCCAGCTAGCGTTCCTCAAGGAGGTGATGAAGTTCTGAGCGGATCTCTTATG
TCTTTACGATTTATAGTTTTCATTATCAAGTATGCCTATATTAGTATATAGCATCTTTAGATGACAGTGT
TCGAAGTTTCACGAATAAAAGATAATATTCTACTTTTTGCTCCCACCGCGTTTGCTAGCACGAGTGAACA
CCATCCCTCGCCTGTGAGTTGTACCCATTCCTCTAAACTGTAGACATGGTAGCTTCAGCAGTGTTCGTTA
TGTACGGCATCCTCCAACAAACAGTCGGTTATAGTTTGTCCTGCTCCTCTGAATCGTCTCCCTCGATATT
TCTCATTTTCCTTCGCATGCCAGCATTGAAATGATCGAAGTTCAATGATGAAACGGTAATTCTTCTGTCA
TTTACTCATCTCATCTCATCAAGTTATATAATTCTATACGGATGTAATTTTTCACTTTTCGTCTTGACGT
CCACCCTATAATTTCAATTATTGAACCCTCACGATCCAGTTCTCCAGTGACACAGCCTTTATCTGGTCAA
ACCTTTCTTTCTAATCACCTATGCTGATGCTTAATTAAGGGATTTTTGTCTCCATCAACGGCATGCGCCC
AAAAATGACGTTTTTTTTAACCCATAGACACGAAACTACCCATTTTCCACCGGCCTGACCTACCACCGGA
ACAACGGCCATCTCCAACTTGCAAGTTGGGGAAATTAAGAGCATCGCAGGTTTAATGGAAGAAAAAAAAA
AGGTACAGCACAGCGCAAATGGAGTTAGTTCCCTTATGTCACACACTCACACACAGTCGGTCAGATCAAG
CATACTGGGTGCGTATAAATAGAGTGGCCATTGCCACCCTGTTTATCTCAAAATCTGTCTTGTTAGTGGT
CTTCTCCCTTTTTCAGGTTACAATTCTCTTGTTTCTACTTAGTATATAAGTATATCAAGCTATATTAAGC
ATACTATCAACTGTCAACTCTATCCTCAAAATACAATACAAAATGGGCATCGAGCTGAAACAACCCGACT
CTGCGCATCTGCCGCACACAAACGGCTCATCTGGCACACTGCCTGAGAGATCATCACCAACTGGAATCGC
TGTTTTGATTGTTGGCGGAGGAGTAGCCGGCTTACTGGCCGGTCTCGAGTGCTGGCGTCAGGGCCACGAG
CGGTGGCCAGACATGGCCAAGGAGAACGACCGCATTTCATACGAGATGTGGATTTCATGGCATAAAATCA
ATGGGGACCTGATTTCCGGTCCGGCTCCTTTCCGTCCCAATGCTCAAAAGAAAGATGGCCCTGAAGGTCC
AAATACTCTGCAAACCGCCAAGATATATAGACACAGTCGTCCGACCATGCACAAGATGCTCGCCGATCAG
GTTGAGAGAGTTGGACTCACGGTGGAATACGGCAAACACGTTACTCAATACCAAGAGGACCCTGATTCTT
CCAAGGCTTATGTGATTTTGGAAAATAACGAAAAGATCGAGGCGGACTTGGTTGTCGCAGCTGACGGAAT
TGGCAGCAAGTCTTATAGTATCACTTTGGGCCGTCAAGTCCCGGCCCGCCCCACAGGGTTTTCAATCTAT
CGAGCGTTGCTGCCTATCGATCAGGCTCTTGTAGATCCCGTTATCGATGAGAAGTTCCCTCTGTTAGAGA
ATGGGATGTCCTCCACCCAACTCTGGATGGGCATTGAGTCCTGGTCTAACAAGGTTGGACCCGAGGTCGT
GCTTCAAACCACGGCCACGATTGACGGTTGGCCCGACTTCGCGGATCGATTGATCAAGGCAACAGCCAAG
GATCAGATCCACGACTTCAAACTCATGTGGCGTGAGCCTCAACCTTGCTGGGTTTCCCCAGGCGGCCGAG
TTGTGCAGATCGGTGATGCGGCGCACAGTTTTCTTCCATCCTCCGGGAACGGTGCCACGCAGGGTATGGA
AGACGCCGTCTCTCTGGCAGCTTGCTTGCGACTTGCTGGGAAAGACAATGTGCCCTGGGCAACCCGTGTT
CATAACAAACTGAGGTTTGAGCGGGTATCCTGTCTGCAAATGCTGGGCGTCCTCAACCATGAGATGCGCA
ATCGCTCTGCCAATGCGGATGCTTCACAGACGAAGCCCATCGGCATACTTGGCAGCTGGATTTGGAAACA
CGATCCAGAGCATTATGCAATCGAAAACTACGAGAAGGCGTTAAGGCACCTGACGAGTGGGAGTGAATTT
CTCAATACTAATGTCCCTCCTGGACATGTATACCAGCCGTGGACCATTGATGAAATCCTGAAGGCCAAGG
AAACAGGCAGGGAGATTGTCTTGGATGGGGACTGGGATTAAACAAATCGCTCTTAAATATATACCTAAAG
AACATTAAAGCTATATTATAAGCAAAGATACGTAAATTTTGCTTATATTATTATACACATATCATATTTC
TATATTTTTAAGATTTGGTTATATAATGTACGTAATGCAAAGGAAATAAATTTTATACATTATTGAACAG
CGTCCAAGTAACTACATTATGTGCACTAATAGTTTAGCGTCGTGAAGACTTTATTGTGTCGCGAAAAGTA
AAAATTTTAAAAATTAGAGCACCTTGAACTTGCGAAAAAGGTTCTCATCAACTGTTTAAAAGGAGGATAT
CAGGTCCTATTTCTGACAAACAATATACAAATTTAGTTTCAAAGATGAATCAGTGCGCGAAGGACATAAC
TCATTCAATTCAATTCATCATTTTTTTTTTATTCTTTTTTTTGATTTCGGTTTCCTTGAAATTTTTTTGA
TTCGGTAATCTCCGAACAGAAGGAAGAACGAAGGAAGGAGCACAGACTTAGATTGGTATATATACGCATA
TGTAGTGTTGAAGAAACATGAAATTGCCCAGTATTCTTAACCCAACTGCACAGAACAAAAACCTGCAGGA
AACGAAGATAAATCATGTCGAAAGCTACATATAAGGAACGTGCTGCTACTCATCCTAGTCCTGTTGCTGC
CAAGCTATTTAATATCATGCACGAAAAGCAAACAAACTTGTGTGCTTCATTGGATGTTCGTACCACCAAG
GAATTACTGGAGTTAGTTGAAGCATTAGGTCCCAAAATTTGTTTACTAAAAACACATGTGGATATCTTGA
CTGATTTTTCCATGGAGGGCACAGTTAAGCCGCTAAAGGCATTATCCGCCAAGTACAATTTTTTACTCTT
CGAAGACAGAAAATTTGCTGACATTGGTAATACAGTCAAATTGCAGTACTCTGCGGGTGTATACAGAATA
GCAGAATGGGCAGACATTACGAATGCACACGGTGTGGTGGGCCCAGGTATTGTTAGCGGTTTGAAGCAGG
CGGCAGAAGAAGTAACAAAGGAACCTAGAGGCCTTTTGATGTTAGCAGAATTGTCATGCAAGGGCTCCCT
ATCTACTGGAGAATATACTAAGGGTACTGTTGACATTGCGAAGAGCGACAAAGATTTTGTTATCGGCTTT
ATTGCTCAAAGAGACATGGGTGGAAGAGATGAAGGTTACGATTGGTTGATTATGACACCCGGTGTGGGTT
TAGATGACAAGGGAGACGCATTGGGTCAACAGTATAGAACCGTGGATGATGTGGTCTCTACAGGATCTGA
CATTATTATTGTTGGAAGAGGACTATTTGCAAAGGGAAGGGATGCTAAGGTAGAGGGTGAACGTTACAGA
AAAGCAGGCTGGGAAGCATATTTGAGAAGATGCGGCCAGCAAAACTAAAAAACTGTATTATAAGTAAATG
CATGTATACTAAACTCACAAATTAGAGCTTCAATTTAATTATATCAGTTATTACCCTATGCGGTGTGAAA
TACCGCACAGATGCGTAAGGAGAAAATACCGCATCAGGATAGGAAAAAACCGAGCTTCCTTTCATCCGGC
GCGGCTGTGTTCTACATATCACTGAAGCTCCGGGTATTTTAAGTTATACAAGGGAAAGATGCCGGCTAGA
CTAGCAAGTTTTAGGCTGCTTAACATTATGGATAGGCGGATAAAGGGCCCAAACAGGATTGTAAAGCTTA
GACGCTTCTGGTTGGACAATGGTACGTTTGTGTATTAAGTAAGGCTTGGCTGGGGATAGCAACATTGGGC
AGAGTATAGAAGACCACAAAAAAAAGGTATATAAGGGCAGAGAAGTCTTTGTAATGTGTGTAACTTCTCT
TCCATGTGTAATCAGTATTTCTACTTACTTCTTAAATATACAGAAGTAAGACAGATAACCAACAGCCTTT
CCCAGATATACATATATATCTTTATTTCAGCTTAAACAATAATTATATTTGTTTAACTCAAAAATAAAAA
AAAAAAACCAAACTCACGCAACTAATTATTCCATAATAAAATAACAACATGGATCGCTTTCGCAGCTATA
CCGAGCCATGGGACCCCATCCGATATGGCATCTGGGCCATCTATGCCCAATCAAAAGAGGCCTTTTTCAG
TGGCAGATACCCCGATCTTTTTAACCTCAAATATCTCCTAGACTCGGGGTTTTATTTGTGGTTTAAAGTT
CTGAATGAGCATTTTTGCCGCTTTGAGCAAAATCAAACCACTATCCCAGTTCTTGTCCCAGCTTCTACTG
GTGTGGTACTTGAGCTCGGTCCCGGAATGGGTAACCAACTGCACCGCTTCGACAGGACAAAGGTGACTCG
TGTCGTGGGCGTGGAGAGCAACTCGCACTTCACACGAGATATTGAGACACAGGTCAAGAAAAACGGTCTT
GAAGACATTTACGAGCTCGTTACATGCCGTGTGGAAGATAGCGACGTGCTAGAAACGCATGGTGTTGTTG
CCGAGAGTGTGGATACTGTCCTGAGCATCCAGGTTCTGTGCTCGGTGGACAACCCGGAAGCCGTTATCAA
GGAGCTTTACCGGCTGCTTAAGCCTGGTGGGAAGTTCATATTCTGGGAGCATCACCGTAACTCGGACCGT
ACTACTGCCGCAATCCAATTTCATCGCCTCCCGATAGACGTGGTCGGGCGCTCTAAGATGGACGACCTCT
TACAGCTGGAGCAGTTTGCTCTGGCTTCCAAAGTACAAGCCGAAATTAACAACCACACAGGCGTCTCCGA
CAAGACCCTTGCCGAATTCATCATCGCCCAGCGGCTCGAATGCGAAGACCTTGCCGCTTTCAAGCAGAGG
CTAAAATCTATCGGCGCCGATTTCCCTACGAGTTTGGTCGAGAGTATAGACCGGCTGTGCAGGTCACTAC
ACCCGAAGCTCAAGAAGAAGCAAGGCGCCGCGAACAAGATCGAAGAGGAAGAGCATCCGACGCGAAGTAA
TGAGGAGAAGGCAAAAATATTTTCAGGGTTGGCGCTTCCTGACAAGGAAGTCCCGCCTGAGTCGAATGGC
GATGCGATAGATGATACCCTGGCGCAGTTGGAGAGTTTAGGAGGGAGGCCGCGCAAGCCGAAAGAGTCGC
GAAAACGTTCACGGTCCCCCGAAGACGGCGACAGAGATTCGAGGAGACGAAACCATAGAGAACGAGATCG
GTCACGCGACAGATCGCGAGACCGAGATTCGCGGAGGAAGAGATATAGATCAAGGTCGAGATCACCACCG
AGGTACCAAGGAGAACTGGACCCCGCGCCGATTATCGACAAGATCTATGACGGAAAGGTCACGGGCGTCA
AGGATTTTGGCGCATTTGTGTCCCTAGAAGGTATCAAGGGGCGATGTACTGGCCTAATACATATATCGAG
GCTGGCCGAAGGCCGACGCATTGGCCACCCTTCTGAGGTAGTATCTATGGGTGAGCCCGTCAAGGTCAAA
GTCGTCAGCATCGAAGGAAACAGGATAGGCCTGTCGCTCAAGGATGTCGACCAACACACCGGTGAGGATC
TCGCGGCCCCGGCTCCCGCCTTTGGATCCGGTGCCAACATGGAGGCCTTGGGAAGCCGACATGGCTTCGT
CGACCAGCCCACATCATTCCGCAATCCACAGCCGCCGAGGCACAAGAAGCAATTGACAGATTCGGACAGA
TGGGAGATACGACAGCTCATCCGCTCCGGAGTAGCGAAGGCATCGGACTTTCCCGAACTTGAGGAGGAGA
CGAAAGCAGTCCATAAGGAAGACGGTGGCATGGAGCTGGAGGAGGATGTCGATATTGAAGTTCGAGAGGA
GGAACCCCCATTCTTGGTTGGCCAAACAAAGCAGTCTCTGGAACTTTCCCCGATCCGCGTTGTCAAGGCT
CCTGATGGTTCGATGAACCGAGCGGCCGTAACGGGATCGGCGCTCGTGAGGGACAGGAAGGAAGCTCGCC
AGCAAGAGGCAGATGCGGAAGCGCATGCAGCGCCCAAGGATGACTTATCCGCGCAGTGGCATGACCCTAT
GGCAGACCCGGATAAGCGAACATTTGCGAGCGAGCTCCGAAAGGCCCGGATAAACGCAAAGTCGGATGTT
GTGCCGGAGTGGAAGAAGACCGTCCAGAATAGGGACCAGTCTTTCGGAAAGCGAACCAACCTTAGCATCA
AGGAACAGCGAGAGGGCCTCCCCATATTCGCCTTTAGGTCACAGCTCATCAGTGCGGTGAAGGAGAACCA
GATTCTTATCGTTGTTGGTGAGACGGGATCCGGCAAAACCACGCAGCTCACCCAGTATCTTGCTGAAGCA
GGCTTTGCAAATAGTGGCATGATTGGGTGTACACAGCCGCGTCGTGTCGCGGCCATGTCTGTCGCCAAGC
GTGTCTCCGAGGAAGTTGGCTGTAAGCTTGGCGAGGAGGTCGGATACACGGTTCGTTTCGACGACACTAC
CACTCCTTCGACCAGGATCAAGTACATGACGGATGGTATGTTACAAAGAGAGATCCTCATGGATGGCGAT
CTGAAGCGCTACTCCGTCATCATGTTGGACGAGGCCCACGAGCGAACCATCGCCACAGATGTTCTTTTCG
CCCTTTTGAAGAAGACGGTCAAGCGTCGGCCGGACCTCAAGATTATCGTCACCTCTGCGACCCTCGACGC
AGATAAATTCTCGAGCTATTTTAACGAATGCCCTATCTTTACGATTCCTGGACGAACGTACCCCGTGGAA
ATCTTATATTCGAGAGAGCCCGAGAGCGACTACCTCGAGGCTGCCCTTCTTACTGTTATGCAGATTCACT
TGACAGAACCCAAAGGAGATATTCTTCTCTTCTTAACGGGCCAGGAGGAGATTGACACCTCATGCGAAAT
TTTATATGAACGTATGAAAGCTCTGGGTCCTGATGTGCCAGAACTCCTTATTCTCCCCGTTTATTCGGCC
CTGCCGAGCGAAATGCAGAGTCGAATCTTCGAACCAGCGCCGCCGGGAACCAGAAAAGTCGTCATTGCGA
CAAATATCGCCGAGACCTCCATTACCATTGACGACATCTACTTTGTCGTAGATCCAGGCTTCGTCAAACA
AAACGCGTATGATCCAAAGCTCGGTATGGACTCGCTTGTTGTCACACCAATTTCACAGGCCCAGGCAAAC
CAGCGAGCAGGTCGAGCCGGCCGAACTGGGCCCGGAAAATGCTTCAGGTTATACACCGAGGCAGCGTACC
AAACCGAGATGCTGCCGACGACGATCCCAGAAATCCAGCGGCAGAACTTGTCGTTAACTATTCTCATGCT
CAAAGCCATGGGCATCAACGATCTTATCAACTTTGACTTCATGGACCCGCCTCCCGTTAACACTATGCTT
ACAGCCCTCGAGGAGCTGTATGCGCTCAGCGCTCTCGACGACGAGGGCCTGCTTACCCGCCTCGGACGCA
AGATGGCCGACTTTCCTATGGAGCCGTCACTCGCCAAAGTCCTAATCGCCTCGGTCGATCTGGGCTGCTC
CGACGAAATGCTCAGCATAGTAGCGATGCTCGGCATGAACGTCTTCTACCGGCCCAAGGAGAAGCAGACC
CAGGCCGACCAGAAGAAGGCCAAGTTCCACGATCCGCACGGCGACCACCTGACCCTGCTCAACGTCTACA
ACAGCTGGAAGCGCAGCGGGTATCAGAACGCCTGGTGCTTCGAGAACTACATCCAGCACCGGTCCATGAA
GCGCTCCAAGGACGTGCGCGACCAGCTCGTCAAAATCATGGAGCGCTACCGCCATCCCATCGTCTCGTGC
GGCCGCGACACACACAAGGTGCGGCAGGCTCTCTGCTCCGGCTTCTTCCGCCACTCGGCGCGTAAGGACC
CCCAGGAAGGCTACAAGACCCTCATCGAGGGCACCCCCGTGTACCTGCATCCCAGCTCGGCGCTGTTCGG
CAAGCAGGCCGAGTGGGTCATCTACCATGAGCTCGTGCTGACAACGAAGGAGTACATGCATTGGACGACG
GTCATCGAGCCCAAGTGGTTGGTGGAGGCGGCGCCGACGTTTTTCAAGGTTGCGCCGACGGATAGGCTGT
CAAAGAGGAAGCAGGCTGAGAGGATCCAGCCGTTGTTTAATAGGTTTGAGGGACCGGATGATTGGAGGCT
TAGTGCGCAGAGGAGGGTTGGAAGGTCTGGTGGTGGTGGAGGTACTTGGGGTTAGAGTGCTTTTAACTAA
GAATTATTAGTCTTTTCTGCTTATTTTTTCATCATAGTTTAGAACACTTTATATTAACGAATAGTTTATG
AATCTATTTAGGTTTAAAAATTGATACAGTTTTATAAGTTACTTTTTCAAAGACTCGTGCTGTCTATTGC
ATAATGCACTGGAAGGAGAAAAAAAAGGTGCACACGCGTGGCTTTTTCTTGAATTTGCAGTTTGAAAAAT
AACTACATGGATGATAAGAAAACATGGAGTACAGTCACTTTGAGAACCTTCAATCAGCTGGTAACGTCTT
CGTTAATTGGATACTCAAAAAAGATGGATAGCATGAATCACAAGATGGAAGGAAATGCGGGCCACGACCA
CAGTGATATGCATATGGGAGATGGAGATGATACCTCCATTGGGCCGATGAAGTTAGTCGACGGATAGAAG
CGGTTGTCCCCTTTCCCGGCGAGCCGGCAGTCGGGCCGAGGTTCGGATAAATTTTGTATTGTGTTTTGAT
TCTGTCATGAGTATTACTTATGTTCTCTTTAGGTAACCCCAGGTTAATCAATCACAGTTTCATACCGGCT
AGTATTCAAATTATGACTTTTCTTCTGCAGTGTCAGCCTTACGACGATTATCTATGAGCTTTGAATATAG
TTTGCCGTGATTCGTATCTTTAATTGGATAATAAAATGCGAAGGATCGATGACCCTTATTATTATTTTTC
TACACTGGCTACCGATTTAACTCATCTTCTTGAAAGTATATAAGTAACAGTAAAATATACCGTACTTCTG
CTAATGTTATTTGTCCCTTATTTTTCTTTTCTTGTCTTATGCTATAGTACCTAAGAATAACGACTATTGT
TTTGAACTAAACAAAGTAGTAAAAGCACATAAAAGAATTAAGAAAATGGGCTCCATGCCGAATAACTCAG
AACCAATATCAGCGATCCTTGATGCCATCGGTCATGTCACGTCCTCTCTGGCCGCCTACGAGCGGGTAAC
GAGGAAGTACGGTGGTAGTGAAGAAGTTGCCCATAAGGGCGAGATTGCAGTTGCACGCAATGCCATGACC
AAGGATGCTATCCAGCTTCTCCAAGAAATTCGTGGGCCCATTGATACCGTTTATGGATTCTTCGAAATGG
GATCCCAAGCATCGGCTATTCGCTGCCTCATTGCAATGGGAGCGTTTGACAAGATTCCCACTGAAGGCAG
CATCACTGTAGCCAAGCTGGCATCCGAGCTCGGTGTTGACCAGAACCTGCTCACCCGTTTGATGAGAGTT
GTGAGCGTCACCGGACCCTTCCAACAAGTGCGAGAGGATGAGTATGCCCATACTGCTTTCTCCAAGGCTT
ATCTGATCCCAGAAGTCCGAGGAATGTATACTCTGATATTCGACGAAATGTACCCCCCGTGGGTCAAAAT
GCACGAGTTTCTCGCCTCTCGCGGTTGGAAGAGTGATGGGGAGGAGAGAGATAATGCATACACGTATGCG
CATCAAACCGGCGGCAAGAGCTTCTGGGAGCATCTGAAGCAGTATCCAAAGCGTGTGGAGGCTCTCAACC
TCGGTATGGGAGCACAGACTGCTACAACCATGTGGTCCGTGGACATTGTCGACTTCAGGGCCCTGCTGGC
ATCCAAGAAGACAAACAAGGATGACGTGTTGGTAGTCGACGTTGGAGGTGGGAAGGGACACTGCCTTCAG
AGGATCAACAAGGCTATCTCGGACATCGAGGGCCGCCTGGTCCTGCAAGATCGTCCAGAGGTGATTAGCG
ATACGTACGACTTGGATTCTTCGCGGATCGAGAAGTACGAGTACAACTTCTTTGAACCTCAGCCAATCCA
GGGCGCGCATATATACTACATCCGTCGCGTCTTGCATGACTGGCCGAATCATCTTTGCGTCGACATCCTG
AAGAACATTGCCAATGCGATGGAGCGCGGAAAGTCGCGTTTGGTCATCGCAGAAATCGTTGTTCCCCCAA
CTGGAGGGGATTCGGAAACTGGGTGGATGGATCTAGTTCTAATGACTGTCACTGGTGTCGAGCGCAGCGC
AAAAGACTGGCAAGAATTACTCAGTGCCGCAGGTCTCAAGCTGGAGAAGATCTATACTTCCCCTGGCACT
AACCACGGTGCTGTCCAAGCCGTCCTTGCATGAGGAGATTGATAAGACTTTTCTAGTTGCATATCTTTTA
TATTTAAATCTTATCTATTAGTTAATTTTTTGTAATTTATCCTTATATATAGTCTGGTTATTCTAAAATA
TCATTTCAGTATCTAAAAATTCCCCTCTTTTTTCAGTTATATCTTAACAGGCGACAGTCCAAATGTTGAT
TTATCCCAGTCCGATTCATCAGGGTTGTGAAGCATTTTGTCAATGGTCGAAATCACATCAGTAATAGTGC
CTCTTACTTGCCTCATAGAATTTCTTTCTCTTAACGTCACCGTTTGGTCTTTTATAGTTTCGAAATCTAT
GGTGATACCAAATGGTGTTCCCAATTCATCGTTACGGGCGTATTTTTTACCAATTGAAGTATTGGAATCG
TCAATTTTAAAGTATATCTCTCTTTTACGTAAAGCCTGCGAGATCCTCTTAAGTATAGCGGGGAAGCCAT
CGTTATTCGATATTGTCGTAACAAATACTTTGATCGGCGCTATGCGGCCGCCACCGCGGTGGAGCTCCAG
CTTTTGTTCCCTTTAGTGAGGGTTAATTGCGCGCTTGGCGAGACTCAAACAAGATATATTTTGCCCGCCT
TACAGACGAAACTAGTTGGAGGTTATGGAGCATACTATCACGTGGGCGGCCACTGGTGAGTTACTACACC
CCAGGGGCAACGTTGATGCTCCTAAAAAACTCTGGCTGGACGCAAGCCGTAACACCCGTGTCACTTCATA
ATCGTTTGCAATTCAGGGCTTGATCTACACATTACCCTGTTATCCCTATTAATTAATACGGTTATCCACA
GAATCAGGGGATAACGCAGGAAAGAACATGTGAGCAAAAGGCCAGCAAAAGGCCAGGAACCGTAAAAAGG
CCGCGTTGCTGGCGTTTTTCCATAGGCTCCGCCCCCCTGACGAGCATCACAAAAATCGACGCTCAAGTCA
GAGGTGGCGAAACCCGACAGGACTATAAAGATACCAGGCGTTTCCCCCTGGAAGCTCCCTCGTGCGCTCT
CCTGTTCCGACCCTGCCGCTTACCGGATACCTGTCCGCCTTTCTCCCTTCGGGAAGCGTGGCGCTTTCTC
ATAGCTCACGCTGTAGGTATCTCAGTTCGGTGTAGGTCGTTCGCTCCAAGCTGGGCTGTGTGCACGAACC
CCCCGTTCAGCCCGACCGCTGCGCCTTATCCGGTAACTATCGTCTTGAGTCCAACCCGGTAAGACACGAC
TTATCGCCACTGGCAGCAGCCACTGGTAACAGGATTAGCAGAGCGAGGTATGTAGGCGGTGCTACAGAGT
TCTTGAAGTGGTGGCCTAACTACGGCTACACTAGAAGAACAGTATTTGGTATCTGCGCTCTGCTGAAGCC
AGTTACCTTCGGAAAAAGAGTTGGTAGCTCTTGATCCGGCAAACAAACCACCGCTGGTAGCGGTGGTTTT
TTTGTTTGCAAGCAGCAGATTACGCGCAGAAAAAAAGGATCTCAAGAAGATCCTTTGATCTTTTCTACGG
GGTCTGACGCTCAGTGGAACGAAAACTCACGTTAAGGGATTTTGGTCATGAGATTATCAAAAAGGATCTT
CACCTAGATCCTTTTAAATTAAAAATGAAGTTTTAAATCAATCTAAAGTATATATGAGTAAACTTGGTCT
GACAGTTACCAATGCTTAATCAGTGAGGCACCTATCTCAGCGATCTGTCTATTTCGTTCATCCATAGTTG
CCTGACTCCCCGTCGTGTAGATAACTACGATACGGGAGGGCTTACCATCTGGCCCCAGTGCTGCAATGAT
ACCGCGAGACCCACGCTCACCGGCTCCAGATTTATCAGCAATAAACCAGCCAGCCGGAAGGGCCGAGCGC
AGAAGTGGTCCTGCAACTTTATCCGCCTCCATCCAGTCTATTAATTGTTGCCGGGAAGCTAGAGTAAGTA
GTTCGCCAGTTAATAGTTTGCGCAACGTTGTTGCCATTGCTACAGGCATCGTGGTGTCACGCTCGTCGTT
TGGTATGGCTTCATTCAGCTCCGGTTCCCAACGATCAAGGCGAGTTACATGATCCCCCATGTTGTGCAAA
AAAGCGGTTAGCTCCTTCGGTCCTCCGATCGTTGTCAGAAGTAAGTTGGCCGCAGTGTTATCACTCATGG
TTATGGCAGCACTGCATAATTCTCTTACTGTCATGCCATCCGTAAGATGCTTTTCTGTGACTGGTGAGTA
CTCAACCAAGTCATTCTGAGAATAGTGTATGCGGCGACCGAGTTGCTCTTGCCCGGCGTCAATACGGGAT
AATACCGCGCCACATAGCAGAACTTTAAAAGTGCTCATCATTGGAAAACGTTCTTCGGGGCGAAAACTCT
CAAGGATCTTACCGCTGTTGAGATCCAGTTCGATGTAACCCACTCGTGCACCCAACTGATCTTCAGCATC
TTTTACTTTCACCAGCGTTTCTGGGTGAGCAAAAACAGGAAGGCAAAATGCCGCAAAAAAGGGAATAAGG
GCGACACGGAAATGTTGAATACTCATACTCTTCCTTTTTCAATATTATTGAAGCATTTATCAGGGTTATT
GTCTCATGAGCGGATACATATTTGAATGTATTTAGAAAAATAAACAAATAGGGGTTCCGCGCACATTTCC
CCGAAAAGTGCCACCTGAACGAAGCATCTGTGCTTCATTTTGTAGAACAAAAATGCAACGCGAGAGCGCT
AATTTTTCAAACAAAGAATCTGAGCTGCATTTTTACAGAACAGAAATGCAACGCGAAAGCGCTATTTTAC
CAACGAAGAATCTGTGCTTCATTTTTGTAAAACAAAAATGCAACGCGAGAGCGCTAATTTTTCAAACAAA
GAATCTGAGCTGCATTTTTACAGAACAGAAATGCAACGCGAGAGCGCTATTTTACCAACAAAGAATCTAT
ACTTCTTTTTTGTTCTACAAAAATGCATCCCGAGAGCGCTATTTTTCTAACAAAGCATCTTAGATTACTT
TTTTTCTCCTTTGTGCGCTCTATAATGCAGTCTCTTGATAACTTTTTGCACTGTAGGTCCGTTAAGGTTA
GAAGAAGGCTACTTTGGTGTCTATTTTCTCTTCCATAAAAAAAGCCTGACTCCACTTCCCGCGTTTACTG
ATTACTAGCGAAGCTGCGGGTGCATTTTTTCAAGATAAAGGCATCCCCGATTATATTCTATACCGATGTG
GATTGCGCATACTTTGTGAACAGAAAGTGATAGCGTTGATGATTCTTCATTGGTCAGAAAATTATGAACG
GTTTCTTCTATTTTGTCTCTATATACTACGTATAGGAAATGTTTACATTTTCGTATTGTTTTCGATTCAC
TCTATGAATAGTTCTTACTACAATTTTTTTGTCTAAAGAGTAATACTAGAGATAAACATAAAAAATGTAG
AGGTCGAGTTTAGATGCAAGTTCAAGGAGCGAAAGGTGGATGGGTAGGTTATATAGGGATATAGCACAGA
GATATATAGCAAAGAGATACTTTTGAGCAATGTTTGTGGAAGCGGTATTCGCAATATTTTAGTAGCTCGT
TACAGTCCGGTGCGTTTTTGGTTTTTTGAAAGTGCGTCTTCAGAGCGCTTTTGGTTTTCAAAAGCGCTCT
GAAGTTCCTATACTTTCTAGAGAATAGGAACTTCGGAATAGGAACTTCAAAGCGTTTCCGAAAACGAGCG
CTTCCGAAAATGCAACGCGAGCTGCGCACATACAGCTCACTGTTCACGTCGCACCTATATCTGCGTGTTG
CCTGTATATATATATACATGAGAAGAACGGCATAGTGCGTGTTTATGCTTAAATGCGTACTTATATGCGT
CTATTTATGTAGGATGAAAGGTAGTCTAGTACCTCCTGTGATATTATCCCATTCCATGCGGGGTATCGTA
TGCTTCCTTCAGCACTACCCTTTAGCTGTTCTATATGCTGCCACTCCTCAATTGGATTAGTCTCATCCTT
CAATGCTATCATTTCCTTTGATATTGGATCATACTAAGAAACCATTATTATCATGACATTAACCTATAAA
AATAGGCGTATCACGAGGCCCTTTCGTCTCGCGCGTTTCGGTGATGACGGTGAGCGCGTTTCGGTGATGA
CGGTGAAAACCTCGGCGCGCCATTACCCTGTTATCCCTAATATACAACGCAAAGAAGCTGGAAAATTGGC
GAGGGAATCCTGTTTCTGTCTATCCAAGAATGGGCATGAGGTGGCAACCGTCGTGCTAGCGTACAGGGTG
CACTTTGTAACCATTTGGGACACCGGACACTCGCTGTTTTCGAAATTACCCTTTAAGCGCGGGTATTGAA
CCAGGCTTATGCCCAAGATCGTAGCAAGCATTTAAATGACGGTATCGATAAGCTTGATATCGAATTCCTG
CAGCCCGGGGGATCCACTAGTTCTAGATTAATTAATATCTAAAAATTGCCTTATGATCCGTCTCTCCGGT
TACAGCCTGTGTAACTGATTAATCCTGCCTTTCTAATCACCATTCTAATGTTTTAATTAAGGGATTTTGT
CTTCATTAACGGCTTTCGCTCATAAAAATGTTATGACGTTTTGCCCGCAGGCGGGAAACCATCCACTTCA
CGAGACTGATCTCCTCTGCCGGAACACCGGGCATCTCCAACTTATAAGTTGGAGAAATAAGAGA
Features (pLannotate 1.2.2; 16 found; start..end, strand, type, name):
   1177..1476    +  terminator     ADH2 terminator: transcription terminator for the S. cerevisiae alcohol dehydrogenase 2 (ADH2) gene
   3859..4074    +  promoter       URA3 promoter: S. cerevisiae URA3
   4075..4878    +  CDS            URA3: orotidine-5'-phosphate decarboxylase, required for uracil biosynthesis; S. cerevisiae URA3; yeast auxotrophic marker, counterselectable with 5-fluoroorotic acid (5-FOA)
   4957..5008    +  misc_feature   bom (fragment): basis of mobility region from pBR322
   6148..9615    +  CDS            prp22: PRP22_SCHPO - Experimental evidence at protein level: Swiss-Prot protein existence level 1. Acts late in the splicing of pre-mRNA. Required for the splicing of introns with a branch nucleotide to 3'-splice site distance greater or equal to 15. Mediates the release of the spliced mRNA from spliceosomes. From Schizosaccharomyces pombe (strain 972 / ATCC 24843) (Fission yeast).
   9877..10044   +  CDS            CTR2 (fragment): CTR2_YEAST - Experimental evidence at protein level: Swiss-Prot protein existence level 1. Provides bioavailable copper via mobilization of vacuolar copper stores and export to the cytoplasm. From Saccharomyces cerevisiae (strain ATCC 204508 / S288c) (Baker's yeast).
  11940..12296   -  CDS            GRS2 (fragment): SYG2_YEAST - Experimental evidence at protein level: Swiss-Prot protein existence level 1. Catalyzes the ATP-dependent ligation of glycine to the 3'-end of its cognate tRNA, via the formation of an aminoacyl-adenylate intermediate (Gly-AMP) (PubMed:23816885). Also produces diadenosine tetraphosphate (Ap4A), a universal pleiotropic signaling molecule needed for cell regulation pathways, by direct condensation of 2 ATPs. Thereby, may play a special role in Ap4A homeostasis (By similarity). From Saccharomyces cerevisiae (strain ATCC 204508 / S288c) (Baker's yeast).
  12294..12317   -  misc_feature   MCS (fragment): pBluescript multiple cloning site
  12330..12348   -  promoter       T3 promoter: promoter for bacteriophage T3 RNA polymerase
  12687..13275   -  rep_origin     ori: high-copy-number ColE1/pMB1/pBR322/pUC origin of replication
  13446..14306   -  CDS            AmpR: β-lactamase; bla; confers resistance to ampicillin, carbenicillin, and related antibiotics
  14307..14411   -  promoter       AmpR promoter: bla
  14438..15780   -  rep_origin     2μ ori: yeast 2μ plasmid origin of replication
  15848..15873   +  CDS            rop (fragment): Rop protein, which maintains plasmids at low copy number; rop
  15874..15903   +  CDS            rop (fragment): Rop protein, which maintains plasmids at low copy number; rop
  16138..16197   -  misc_feature   MCS (fragment): pBluescript multiple cloning site
