[The description below was written by a language model from this plasmid's Addgene catalogue record and pLannotate feature annotations shown in this document.]
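Description:
pCHKU32.2-2.2 is a 16.4 kb yeast expression plasmid built on the pCHINT2A backbone and designed to express part of a fungal biosynthetic gene cluster in Saccharomyces cerevisiae. It is an E. coli–yeast shuttle vector. A high-copy ColE1/pUC-type origin and the AmpR β-lactamase gene with its own promoter support propagation and ampicillin selection in bacteria. The yeast 2μ origin provides episomal, multicopy maintenance, and URA3 with its native promoter complements uracil auxotrophy and can be counterselected with 5-FOA. Short remnants of pBluescript cloning sites, a T3 promoter, and bom and rop fragments are backbone leftovers.

The payload consists of four open reading frames from Scedosporium apiospermum, described as the tailoring genes of a cluster designated PKS8, with recorded insert sizes of 915, 1329, 4137 and 1248 bp. Each ORF is assigned its own yeast promoter: S. cerevisiae ADH2, the S. bayanus ADH2 orthologue, PCK1 and MLS1. In yeast these promoters are generally glucose-repressed and become active once glucose is depleted, so the genes should be induced together without an added inducer, and using distinct promoter sequences limits repeated DNA within the plasmid.

The automated annotation picks up only an ADH2 terminator and does not label the promoters or the fungal ORFs. The hits to S. pombe prp22 and to CTR2 and GRS2 fragments are homology-based. The prp22 hit may fall within one of the cluster ORFs, and the two fragments may reflect yeast flanking sequence carried with regulatory elements, but the record does not confirm either reading. The name and description suggest the plasmid is used alongside a construct carrying the core synthase gene to reconstitute the pathway for natural product discovery, although that partner is not specified here.
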