Addgene plasmid #110665: pCHKU32.2-2.2
Purpose: Expression of a fungal biosynthetic gene cluster
Depositing lab: Ronald Davis. Depositing organization: Stanford University. Publication: HEx: A heterologous expression platform for the discovery of fungal natural products. Harvey CJB, Tang M, Schlecht U, Horecka J, Fischer CR, Lin HC, Li J, Naughton B, Cherry J, Miranda M, Li YF, Chu AM, Hennessy JR, Vandova GA, Inglis D, Aiyar RS, Steinmetz LM, Davis RW, Medema MH, Sattely E, Khosla C, St Onge RP, Tang Y, Hillenmeyer ME. Sci Adv. 2018 Apr 11;4(4):eaar5459. doi: 10.1126/sciadv.aar5459. eCollection 2018 Apr. PubMed 29651464.
Backbone
  Vector backbone: pCHINT2A
  Vector type: Yeast Expression
  Selectable markers: URA3
Growth in bacteria
  Bacterial resistance: Ampicillin, 100 μg/mL
  Growth temperature: 37°C
  Growth strain: DH5alpha
  Copy number: High Copy
Gene/Insert
  Gene/Insert name: S_cerevisiae_ADH2-ORF1, S_bayanus_ADH2-ORF2, PCK1-ORF3, MLS1-ORF4 (alt name: Tailoring genes for cluster PKS8)
  Species: Scedosporium apiospermum
  Cloning method: Unknown
Terms and licenses: Academic/Nonprofit Terms; Industry Terms: Not Available to Industry
Depositor comments: Insert sizes: 915, 1329, 4137, 1248
How to cite: pCHKU32.2-2.2 was a gift from Ronald Davis (Addgene plasmid # 110665 ; http://n2t.net/addgene:110665 ; RRID:Addgene_110665)
